Addgene plasmid #170136: All-in-one split-ADAR2
Purpose: AAV vector carrying ADAR2-DDC-λN-P2A-MCP-ADAR2-DDN with a nuclear export signal
Depositing lab: Prashant Mali. Depositing organization: University of California, San Diego (UCSD). Publication: Comprehensive interrogation of the ADAR2 deaminase domain for engineering enhanced RNA editing activity and specificity. Katrekar D, Xiang Y, Palmer N, Saha A, Meluzzi D, Mali P. Elife. 2022 Jan 19;11. pii: 75555. doi: 10.7554/eLife.75555. PubMed 35044296.
Backbone
  Vector backbone: AAV
  Backbone manufacturer: Custom
  Backbone size w/o insert (bp): 6000
  Total vector size (bp): 7500
  Vector type: Mammalian Expression, AAV
Growth in bacteria
  Bacterial resistance: Kanamycin, 50 μg/mL
  Growth temperature: 37°C
  Growth strain: NEB Stable
  Copy number: Unknown
Gene/Insert
  Gene/Insert name: ADAR2-DDC-λN-P2A-MCP-ADAR2-DDN
  Species: H. sapiens (human)
  Insert size (bp): 1626
  Promoter: CMV
  Cloning method: Gibson Cloning
  Sequencing primers: 5′ CMV_F
Terms and licenses: Academic/Nonprofit Terms; Industry Terms: Not Available to Industry
How to cite: All-in-one split-ADAR2 was a gift from Prashant Mali (Addgene plasmid # 170136 ; http://n2t.net/addgene:170136 ; RRID:Addgene_170136)
