[The description below was written by a language model from this plasmid's Addgene catalogue record and pLannotate feature annotations shown in this document.]
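Description:
All-in-one split-ADAR2 is an AAV transfer plasmid for mammalian expression that carries both halves of a split human ADAR2 deaminase domain in a single vector. It replicates in E. coli from a high-copy ColE1/pUC-type origin and is selected with kanamycin (KanR, aph(3')-Ia). Remnants of lac, lacZα, rop and bom sequences lie in the bacterial backbone. Two AAV2 inverted terminal repeats flank the payload so that it can be packaged into recombinant AAV particles. The catalogue lists a total size of about 7.5 kb, whereas the sequenced record behind the feature table is 7,047 nt.

Between the ITRs, a CMV enhancer/promoter drives a single open reading frame recorded as ADAR2-DDC-λN-P2A-MCP-ADAR2-DDN. The P2A peptide causes ribosomal skipping, so the transcript yields two proteins. One is the C-terminal deaminase fragment joined to the λN RNA-binding peptide, and the other is the MS2 coat protein joined to the N-terminal deaminase fragment. The annotation detects both ADAR2 segments, λN, an HA-like epitope fragment, the MS2 capsid sequence and an HSV TK polyadenylation signal. The nuclear export signal mentioned in the purpose field is not annotated.

Upstream of the CMV cassette sit human and mouse U6 RNA polymerase III promoters. The short scaffold-like matches after the human U6 promoter are labelled as CRISPR gRNA scaffolds, but they are probably part of a guide RNA cassette for ADAR recruitment; the record does not describe them. In such a design, λN and MCP would each bind a cognate hairpin on the guide RNA, bringing the two inactive fragments together at the target adenosine for A-to-I RNA editing. Restricting deaminase activity to the guided site in this way is intended to improve specificity.
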