Features (pLannotate 1.2.2; 28 found; start..end, strand, type, name):
     96..236     +  repeat_region  AAV2 ITR: inverted terminal repeat of adeno-associated virus serotype 2 inverted
    300..316     -  protein_bind   lac operator: The lac repressor binds to the lac operator to inhibit transcription in E. coli. This inhibition can be relieved by adding lactose or isopropyl-β-D-thiogalactopyranoside (IPTG). lac repressor encoded by lacI
    324..354     -  promoter       lac promoter: promoter for the E. coli lac operon
    369..390     -  protein_bind   CAP binding site: CAP binding activates transcription in the presence of cAMP. E. coli catabolite activator protein
    403..495     -  CDS            lacI (fragment): lac repressor; lacI; The lac repressor binds to the lac operator to inhibit transcription in E. coli. This inhibition can be relieved by adding lactose or isopropyl-β-D-thiogalactopyranoside (IPTG).
    678..1266    -  rep_origin     ori: high-copy-number ColE1/pMB1/pBR322/pUC origin of replication
   1437..2252    -  CDS            KanR: aminoglycoside phosphotransferase; aph(3')-Ia; confers resistance to kanamycin in bacteria or G418 (Geneticin®) in eukaryotes
   2253..2357    -  promoter       AmpR promoter: bla
   2452..2487    +  CDS            rop (fragment): Rop protein, which maintains plasmids at low copy number; rop
   2589..2688    +  misc_feature   bom (fragment): basis of mobility region from pBR322
   2694..2851    -  CDS            lacZα (fragment): LacZα fragment of β-galactosidase; lacZ fragment
   2869..2891    -  CDS            lacZα (fragment): LacZα fragment of β-galactosidase; lacZ fragment
   2892..3032    -  repeat_region  AAV2 ITR: inverted terminal repeat of adeno-associated virus serotype 2 inverted
   3051..3291    +  promoter       U6 promoter: RNA polymerase III promoter for human U6 snRNA
   3301..3375    +  misc_RNA       Cj gRNA scaffold: guide RNA scaffold for the Campylobacter jejuni CRISPR/Cas9 system (Kim et al., 2016)
   3376..3422    +  misc_RNA       gRNA scaffold (fragment): guide RNA scaffold for the Streptococcus pyogenes CRISPR/Cas9 system
   3460..3773    +  promoter       U6 promoter: RNA polymerase III promoter for mouse U6 snRNA (Das et al., 1988)
   3785..3806    -  protein_bind   attB2 (fragment): mutant version of attB; recombination site for the Gateway® BP reaction BP Clonase™
   3824..4203    +  enhancer       CMV enhancer: human cytomegalovirus immediate early enhancer
   4204..4407    +  promoter       CMV promoter: human cytomegalovirus (CMV) immediate early promoter
   4528..5226    +  CDS            Adarb1 (fragment): RED1_RAT - Also known as Red1. Experimental evidence at protein level: Swiss-Prot protein existence level 1. Catalyzes the hydrolytic deamination of adenosine to inosine in double-stranded RNA (dsRNA) referred to as A-to-I RNA editing. This may affect gene expression and function in a number of ways that include mRNA translation by changing codons and hence the amino acid sequence of proteins; pre-mRNA splicing by altering splice site recognition sequences; RNA stability by changing sequences involved in nuclease recognition; genetic stability in the case of RNA virus genomes by changing seque
   5364..5385    +  CDS            Twin-Strep-tag (fragment): two Strep-Tag®II moieties connected by a linker for enhanced binding to Strep-Tactin®, an engineered form of streptavidin (Schmidt et al., 2013)
   5656..5678    +  CDS            λ N peptide (fragment): N-terminal RNA-binding domain from the λ bacteriophage antiterminator protein N (Baron-Benhamou et al., 2004)
   5692..5718    +  CDS            3xHA (fragment): three tandem HA epitope tags
   5896..6246    +  CDS            CAPSD_BPMS2 (fragment): Experimental evidence at protein level: Swiss-Prot protein existence level 1. Acts as a translational repressor of viral replicase synthesis late in infection. This latter function is the result of capsid protein interaction with an RNA hairpin which contains the replicase ribosome-binding site. From Escherichia phage MS2 (Bacteriophage MS2).
   6313..6768    +  CDS            ADARB1 (fragment): RED1_HUMAN - Also known as ADAR2 From Homo sapiens (Human).
   6880..6928    +  polyA_signal   HSV TK poly(A) signal: herpes simplex virus thymidine kinase polyadenylation signal (Cole and Stacy, 1985)
   7019..7035    -  polyA_signal   bGH poly(A) signal (fragment): bovine growth hormone polyadenylation signal
>Addgene plasmid #170136 | All-in-one split-ADAR2 | addgene full sequence | sequence record 336847 | Addgene NGS Result
GGCCCAGGGCTCGCAGCCAACGTCGGGGCGGCAGGCCCTGCCATAGCAGATCTGCGCTGATTTTGTAGGT
AACCACGTGCGGACCGAGCGGCCGCAGGAACCCCTAGTGATGGAGTTGGCCACTCCCTCTCTGCGCGCTC
GCTCGCTCACTGAGGCCGGGCGACCAAAGGTCGCCCGACGCCCGGGCTTTGCCCGGGCGGCCTCAGTGAG
CGAGCGAGCGCGCAGCTGCCTGCAGGCTTGGATCCCAATGGCGCGCCGAGCTTGGCTCGAGCATGGTCAT
AGCTGTTTCCTGTGTGAAATTGTTATCCGCTCACAATTCCACACAACATACGAGCCGGAAGCATAAAGTG
TAAAGCCTGGGGTGCCTAATGAGTGAGCTAACTCACATTAATTGCGTTGCGCTCACTGCCCGCTTTCCAG
TCGGGAAACCTGTCGTGCCAGCTGCATTAATGAATCGGCCAACGCGCGGGGAGAGGCGGTTTGCGTATTG
GGCGCTCTTCCGCTTCCTCGCTCACTGACTCGCTGCGCTCGGTCGTTCGGCTGCGGCGAGCGGTATCAGC
TCACTCAAAGGCGGTAATACGGTTATCCACAGAATCAGGGGATAACGCAGGAAAGAACATGTGAGCAAAA
GGCCAGCAAAAGGCCAGGAACCGTAAAAAGGCCGCGTTGCTGGCGTTTTTCCATAGGCTCCGCCCCCCTG
ACGAGCATCACAAAAATCGACGCTCAAGTCAGAGGTGGCGAAACCCGACAGGACTATAAAGATACCAGGC
GTTTCCCCCTGGAAGCTCCCTCGTGCGCTCTCCTGTTCCGACCCTGCCGCTTACCGGATACCTGTCCGCC
TTTCTCCCTTCGGGAAGCGTGGCGCTTTCTCATAGCTCACGCTGTAGGTATCTCAGTTCGGTGTAGGTCG
TTCGCTCCAAGCTGGGCTGTGTGCACGAACCCCCCGTTCAGCCCGACCGCTGCGCCTTATCCGGTAACTA
TCGTCTTGAGTCCAACCCGGTAAGACACGACTTATCGCCACTGGCAGCAGCCACTGGTAACAGGATTAGC
AGAGCGAGGTATGTAGGCGGTGCTACAGAGTTCTTGAAGTGGTGGCCTAACTACGGCTACACTAGAAGAA
CAGTATTTGGTATCTGCGCTCTGCTGAAGCCAGTTACCTTCGGAAAAAGAGTTGGTAGCTCTTGATCCGG
CAAACAAACCACCGCTGGTAGCGGTGGTTTTTTTGTTTGCAAGCAGCAGATTACGCGCAGAAAAAAAGGA
TCTCAAGAAGATCCTTTGATCTTTTCTACGGGGTCTGACGCTCAGTGGAACGAAAACTCACGTTAAGGGA
TTTTGGTCATGAGATTATCAAAAAGGATCTTCACCTAGATCCTTTTAAATTAAAAATGAAGTTTTAAATC
AATCTAAAGTATATATGAGTAAACTTGGTCTGACAGTTAGAAAAACTCATCGAGCATCAAATGAAACTGC
AATTTATTCATATCAGGATTATCAATACCATATTTTTGAAAAAGCCGTTTCTGTAATGAAGGAGAAAACT
CACCGAGGCAGTTCCATAGGATGGCAAGATCCTGGTATCGGTCTGCGATTCCGACTCGTCCAACATCAAT
ACAACCTATTAATTTCCCCTCGTCAAAAATAAGGTTATCAAGTGAGAAATCACCATGAGTGACGACTGAA
TCCGGTGAGAATGGCAAAAGTTTATGCATTTCTTTCCAGACTTGTTCAACAGGCCAGCCATTACGCTCGT
CATCAAAATCACTCGCATCAACCAAACCGTTATTCATTCGTGATTGCGCCTGAGCGAGACGAAATACGCG
ATCGCTGTTAAAAGGACAATTACAAACAGGAATCGAATGCAACCGGCGCAGGAACACTGCCAGCGCATCA
ACAATATTTTCACCTGAATCAGGATATTCTTCTAATACCTGGAATGCTGTTTTCCCAGGGATCGCAGTGG
TGAGTAACCATGCATCATCAGGAGTACGGATAAAATGCTTGATGGTCGGAAGAGGCATAAATTCCGTCAG
CCAGTTTAGTCTGACCATCTCATCTGTAACATCATTGGCAACGCTACCTTTGCCATGTTTCAGAAACAAC
TCTGGCGCATCGGGCTTCCCATACAATCGATAGATTGTCGCACCTGATTGCCCGACATTATCGCGAGCCC
ATTTATACCCATATAAATCAGCATCCATGTTGGAATTTAATCGCGGCCTAGAGCAAGACGTTTCCCGTTG
AATATGGCTCATACTCTTCCTTTTTCAATATTATTGAAGCATTTATCAGGGTTATTGTCTCATGAGCGGA
TACATATTTGAATGTATTTAGAAAAATAAACAAATAGGGGTTCCGCGCACATTTCCCCGAAAAGTGCCAC
CTGACGTCTAAGAAACCATTATTATCATGACATTAACCTATAAAAATAGGCGTATCACGAGGCCCTTTCG
TCTCGCGCGTTTCGGTGATGACGGTGAAAACCTCTGACACATGCAGCTCCCGGAGACGGTCACAGCTTGT
CTGTAAGCGGATGCCGGGAGCAGACAAGCCCGTCAGGGCGCGTCAGCGGGTGTTGGCGGGTGTCGGGGCT
GGCTTAACTATGCGGCATCAGAGCAGATTGTACTGAGAGTGCACCATATGCGGTGTGAAATACCGCACAG
ATGCGTAAGGAGAAAATACCGCATCAGGCGCCATTCGCCATTCAGGCTGCGCAACTGTTGGGAAGGGCGA
TCGGTGCGGGCCTCTTCGCTATTACGCCAGCTGGCGAAAGGGGGATGTGCTGCAAGGCGATTAAGTTGGG
TAACGCCAGGGTTTTCCCAGTCACGACGTTGTAAAACGACGGCCAGTGAATTGACGCGCCATTGGGATGT
TGTAAAACGACGGCCAGTGAACCTGCAGGCAGCTGCGCGCTCGCTCGCTCACTGAGGCCGCCCGGGCAAA
GCCCGGGCGTCGGGCGACCTTTGGTCGCCCGGCCTCAGTGAGCGAGCGAGCGCGCAGAGAGGGAGTGGCC
AACTCCATCACTAGGGGTTCCTGCGGCCGCACGCGTGGAGGAGGGCCTATTTCCCATGATTCCTTCATAT
TTGCATATACGATACAAGGCTGTTAGAGAGATAATTAGAATTAATTTGACTGTAAACACAAAGATATTAG
TACAAAATACGTGACGTAGAAAGTAATAATTTCTTGGGTAGTTTGCAGTTTTAAAATTATGTTTTAAAAT
GGACTATCATATGCTTACCGTAACTTGAAAGTATTTCGATTTCTTGGCTTTATATATCTTGTGGAAAGGA
CGAAACACCGGTTTTAGTCCCTGAAGGAAGGGACTAAAATAAAGAGTTTGCGGGACTCTGCGGGGTTACA
ATCCCCTAAAACCGCTAAGGCTAGTCCGTTATCAACTTGAAAAAGTGGCACCGAGTCGGTGCTTTTTTGC
TAGCGTACTGAGTCGCCCAGTCTCAGATAGATCCGACGCCGCCATCTCTAGGCCCGCGCCGGCCCCCTCG
CACAGACTTGTGGGAGAAGCTCGGCTACTCCCCTGCCCCGGTTAATTTGCATATAATATTTCCTAGTAAC
TATAGAGGCTTAATGTGCGATAAAAGACAGATAATCTGTTCTTTTTAATACTAGCTACATTTTACATGAT
AGGCTTGGATTTCTATAAGAGATACAAATACTAAATTATTATTTTAAAAAACAGCACAAAAGGAAACTCA
CCCTAACTGTAAAGTAATTGTGTGTTTTGAGACTATAAATATCCCTTGGAGAAAAGCCTTGTTTGAATTC
CTAGACCCAGCTTTCTTGTACAAAGTTGGCATTAATACGCGTTGACATTGATTATTGACTAGTTATTAAT
AGTAATCAATTACGGGGTCATTAGTTCATAGCCCATATATGGAGTTCCGCGTTACATAACTTACGGTAAA
TGGCCCGCCTGGCTGACCGCCCAACGACCCCCGCCCATTGACGTCAATAATGACGTATGTTCCCATAGTA
ACGCCAATAGGGACTTTCCATTGACGTCAATGGGTGGAGTATTTACGGTAAACTGCCCACTTGGCAGTAC
ATCAAGTGTATCATATGCCAAGTACGCCCCCTATTGACGTCAATGACGGTAAATGGCCCGCCTGGCATTA
TGCCCAGTACATGACCTTATGGGACTTTCCTACTTGGCAGTACATCTACGTATTAGTCATCGCTATTACC
ATGGTGATGCGGTTTTGGCAGTACATCAATGGGCGTGGATAGCGGTTTGACTCACGGGGATTTCCAAGTC
TCCACCCCATTGACGTCAATGGGAGTTTGTTTTGGCACCAAAATCAACGGGACTTTCCAAAATGTCGTAA
CAACTCCGCCCCATTGACGCAAATGGGCGGTAGGCGTGTACGGTGGGAGGTCTATATAAGCAGAGCTCGT
TTAGTGAACCGTCAGATCGCCTGGAGACGCCATCCACGCTGTTTTGACCTCCATAGAAGACACCGGGACC
GATCCAGCCTCCGGACTCTAGAGGATCGAACCCTTAAGGCCACCATGGACAGACATCCTAATAGGAAGGC
TAGAGGCCAACTTCGGACGAAGATTGAAAGTGGCGAGGGTACTATCCCGGTGCGGTCCAACGCTAGTATT
CAAACGTGGGACGGAGTCCTTCAAGGTGAACGGCTGTTGACAATGAGCTGCTCAGACAAAATCGCGCGCT
GGAATGTAGTGGGAATCCAAGGCAGCCTCTTGAGCATATTCGTAGAACCCATATATTTCTCATCCATTAT
TTTGGGCTCTCTGTATCATGGTGACCATCTGTCAAGGGCTATGTACCAACGAATTTCTAATATCGAGGAT
CTTCCTCCACTCTATACACTCAATAAGCCTCTCTTGTCCGGGATATCAAACGCTGAGGCCCGCCAGCCAG
GGAAAGCTCCTAACTTCAGTGTTAACTGGACCGTTGGTGATTCTGCGATAGAGGTCATCAACGCCACGAC
AGGTAAGGATGAGCTCGGTAGAGCCTCACGCCTGTGTAAACACGCGTTGTATTGTAGATGGATGAGAGTA
CATGGGAAGGTCCCATCTCACTTGCTCCGAAGCAAGATCACTAAGCCTAATGTGTATCATGAGTCAAAAC
TCGCGGCTAAAGAATACCAGGCAGCCAAAGCTCGACTTTTTACAGCTTTTATTAAGGCAGGGCTCGGGGC
ATGGGTCGAGAAGCCGACCGAGCAGGACCAATTCTCTCTGACGCCCGGGGGCAGTGGGAGCGGTGCAGGA
TCTGGTAGTCCAGCTGGGGGAGGAGCACCGGGTAGCGGTGGGGGGAGCAATGCGAGGACACGGCGACGAG
AACGACGCGCTGAAAAGCAAGCGCAATGGAAAGCTGCAAACGGAGGTGGAGGATCTGGCGGTGGAGGGTC
AGGTGGCGGCGGTTCAAATGCTCGGACTCGGAGACGCGAGCGGAGAGCGGAGAAGCAGGCACAATGGAAA
GCCGCTAATGGTGGCGGCGGGAGTGGGGGAGGCGGATCTGGAGGTGGCGGGTCCAACGCGAGAACCCGCC
GACGAGAGCGCAGAGCGGAGAAACAAGCACAGTGGAAGGCGGCCAACGGGGGTGGGGGATCTGGCGGCGG
GGGATCCGGCGGAGGAGGGTCCAATGCCCGAACCCGACGAAGGGAAAGACGGGCTGAGAAACAGGCTCAA
TGGAAAGCGGCTAATGGGAGCTACCCATACGATGTTCCAGATTACGCTGGATCCCTGCCACCATTGGAAA
GACTGACCCTCGGATCCGGCGCAACAAACTTCTCTCTGCTGAAACAAGCCGGAGATGTCGAAGAGAATCC
TGGACCGATGCTGCCTCCCCTCGAAAGGCTTACGCTGGGGAGCGACTACAAAGACGATGACGACAAGGGG
AGCGGATCCGGCTCTATGGCGTCCAATTTCACTCAGTTTGTGCTGGTTGACAACGGCGGGACCGGGGACG
TTACGGTAGCCCCCTCAAACTTTGCCAACGGTATAGCGGAGTGGATAAGCAGCAATTCTAGGAGTCAAGC
ATACAAAGTTACATGCAGCGTGCGCCAATCTAGCGCTCAGAATCGCAAGTACACCATTAAAGTAGAGGTC
CCCAAGGGAGCCTGGAGAAGCTATCTTAACATGGAGTTGACCATACCAATCTTCGCTACCAACTCTGACT
GTGAACTCATTGTGAAAGCCATGCAAGGTCTGCTCAAGGATGGTAACCCAATTCCGTCCGCTATCGCTGC
CAACTCTGGGATTTACGGGGGCAGTGGGAGCGGTGCAGGATCTGGTAGTCCAGCTGGGGGAGGAGCACCG
GGTAGCGGTGGGGGGAGCCAGCTGCACCTGCCCCAGGTTCTCGCAGACGCCGTATCCCGCCTTGTACTGG
GCAAGTTTGGTGATCTTACTGACAATTTTTCATCTCCTCATGCGAGGCGGAAAGTACTCGCAGGCGTCGT
CATGACGACCGGAACTGACGTGAAAGACGCCAAAGTCATCTCTGTCTCCACGGGCACAAAGTGCATAAAC
GGGGAGTACATGAGCGACCGGGGGCTGGCACTGAATGATTGTCACGCTGAAATAATATCTAGGCGATCTC
TGCTTAGATTTCTCTACACTCAACTCGAATTGTACCTTAACAACAAAGATGACCAGAAACGCAGTATATT
TCAGAAATCAGAACGCGGCGGATTTCGACTTAAGGAAAACGTTCAGTTCCACTTGTATATCAGCACATCC
CCTTGCGGTGACGCCCGAATCTTTTCCCCGCACGAGCCGATATTGGAGGAGCCCGCGTGAGCTTAAGGGT
TCGATCCCTACTGGTTAGTAATGAGTTTAAACGGGGGAGGCTAACTGAAACACGGAAGGAGACAATACCG
GAAGGAACCCGCGCTATGACGGCAATAAAAAGACAGAATAAAACGCACGGGTGTTGGGTCGTTTGTTCAT
AAACGCGGGGTTCGGTCCCAGGGCTGGCACTCTGTCGATACCCCACCGAGACCCCATTGGGGCCAATACG
CCCGCGTTTCTTCCTTTTCCCCACCCCACCCCCCAAGTTCGGGTGAA
